Addgene plasmid #202890: Salsa-BC49-P1E1
Purpose: Expression of barcoded reporter plasmid for PRESTO-Salsa; EGFP/BC49
Depositing lab: Noah Palm. Depositing organization: Yale University. Publication: Highly multiplexed bioactivity screening reveals human and microbiota metabolome-GPCRome interactions. Chen H, Rosen CE, Gonzalez-Hernandez JA, Song D, Potempa J, Ring AM, Palm NW. Cell. 2023 Jul 6;186(14):3095-3110.e19. doi: 10.1016/j.cell.2023.05.024. Epub 2023 Jun 14. PubMed 37321219.
Backbone
  Vector backbone: pCER206
  Vector type: Mammalian Expression
Growth in bacteria
  Bacterial resistance: Ampicillin, 100 μg/mL
  Growth temperature: 37°C
  Growth strain: DH5alpha
  Copy number: High Copy
Gene/Insert
  Gene/Insert name: EGFP/BC49
  Species: Synthetic
  Insert size (bp): 730
  Promoter: Tet Response Element (TRE)
  Cloning method: Restriction Enzyme; 5′ cloning site BsrGI (not destroyed); 3′ cloning site HindIII (not destroyed)
  Sequencing primers: 5′ Custom primer (GAAGCGCGATCACATGG)
Terms and licenses: Academic/Nonprofit Terms; Industry Terms: Not Available to Industry
How to cite: Salsa-BC49-P1E1 was a gift from Noah Palm (Addgene plasmid # 202890 ; http://n2t.net/addgene:202890 ; RRID:Addgene_202890)
