[The description below was written by a language model from this plasmid's Addgene catalogue record and pLannotate feature annotations shown in this document.]
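Description:
Salsa-BC49-P1E1 is a mammalian expression reporter plasmid built on the pCER206 backbone and forms one member of the barcoded reporter set used in PRESTO-Salsa, a highly multiplexed assay for screening ligand activity across many GPCRs. It is about 5.1 kb, is propagated in E. coli at high copy from a ColE1/pUC-type origin, and is selected with ampicillin through the bla (AmpR) gene and its native promoter. No mammalian selection marker is annotated, which suggests transient use, although the record does not say so.

The payload is a synthetic EGFP/BC49 insert of roughly 730 bp, cloned between BsrGI and HindIII sites and placed under a Tet Response Element promoter. The feature table shows a tetO-repeat element flanked by minimal promoters facing in opposite directions, which looks like a bidirectional Tet-responsive arrangement. A TRE3G-type fragment points toward the mammalian codon-optimised EGFP coding sequence, and an SV40 poly(A) region lies downstream of it. On the other side, a minimal CMV promoter faces an MCS fragment, a rabbit β-globin intron and a β-globin poly(A) signal, with no distinct cargo gene annotated there. The barcode itself is not annotated. The cloning sites and the insert size suggest it sits just after the EGFP coding sequence, where it would be carried in the reporter transcript.

In this design, a tetracycline-controlled transactivator would switch on transcription of the barcoded EGFP message, so that barcode abundance can report on activation. The record does not describe the receptor pairing or the readout method. The short lacI, str and SV40 large T antigen fragments in the annotation appear to be backbone remnants rather than functional elements.
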