Features (pLannotate 1.2.2; 17 found; start..end, strand, type, name):
      2..55      +  CDS            lacI (fragment): lac repressor; lacI; The lac repressor binds to the lac operator to inhibit transcription in E. coli. This inhibition can be relieved by adding lactose or isopropyl-β-D-thiogalactopyranoside (IPTG).
    388..443     -  polyA_signal   β-globin poly(A) signal: rabbit β-globin polyadenylation signal (Gil and Proudfoot, 1987)
    518..640     -  CDS            HBB: HBB_COLGU - Experimental evidence at transcript level: Swiss-Prot protein existence level 2. Involved in oxygen transport from the lung to the various peripheral tissues. From Colobus guereza (Mantled guereza) (Eastern black-and-white colobus monkey).
    644..1216    -  intron         β-globin intron: intron from rabbit β-globin gene
   1312..1343    -  misc_feature   MCS (fragment): pUC18/19 multiple cloning site
   1437..1475    -  promoter       minimal CMV promoter: human cytomegalovirus (CMV) immediate early promoter
   1493..1708    -  protein_bind   tetracycline response element (fragment): contains seven copies of the tetracycline operator tetO tetracycline repressor TetR
   1708..1753    +  promoter       TRE3GV promoter (fragment): 3rd-generation Tet-responsive promoter that can be activated by binding of Tet-On® 3G, optimized for retroviral and lentiviral vectors
   1829..1856    +  misc_feature   MCS (fragment): pBluescript multiple cloning site
   1861..2580    +  CDS            EGFP: the original enhanced GFP (Yang et al., 1996) mammalian codon-optimized
   2590..2613    +  misc_feature   MCS (fragment): pBluescript multiple cloning site
   2627..2761    -  polyA_signal   SV40 poly(A) signal: SV40 polyadenylation signal
   2784..2867    -  CDS            large T antigen (fragment): large T antigen from SV40 (simian virus 40)
   2861..3091    -  CDS            str (fragment): STR_KLEPN - Protein inferred from homology: Swiss-Prot protein existence level 3. The aminoglycoside phosphotransferases achieve inactivation of their antibiotic substrates by phosphorylation. From Klebsiella pneumoniae.
   3210..3314    +  promoter       AmpR promoter: bla
   3315..4175    +  CDS            AmpR: β-lactamase; bla; confers resistance to ampicillin, carbenicillin, and related antibiotics
   4346..4934    +  rep_origin     ori: high-copy-number ColE1/pMB1/pBR322/pUC origin of replication
>Addgene plasmid #202890 | Salsa-BC49-P1E1 | addgene full sequence | sequence record 413432 | Addgene NGS Result
AGCGCCCAATACGCAAACCGCCTCTCCCCGCGCGTTGGCCGATTCATTAATGCAGTCGAGGGATCTCCAT
AAGAGAAGAGGGACAGCTATGACTGGGAGTAGTCAGGAGAGGAGGAAAAATCTGGCTAGTAAAACATGTA
AGGAAAATTTTAGGGATGTTAAAGAAAAAAATAACACAAAACAAAATATAAAAAAAATCTAACCTCAAGT
CAAGGCTTTTCTATGGAATAAGGAATGGACAGCAGGGGGCTGTTTCATATACTGATGACCTCTTTATAGC
CAACCTTTGTTCATGGCAGCCAGCATATGGGCATATGTTGCCAAACTCTAAACCAAATACTCATTCTGAT
GTTTTAAATGATTTGCCCTCCCATATGTCCTTCCGAGTGAGAGACACAAAAAATTCCAACACACTATTGC
AATGAAAATAAATTTCCTTTATTAGCCAGAAGTCAGATGCTCAAGGGGCTTCATGATGTCCCCATAATTT
TTGGCAGAGGGAAAAAGATCGATCTCAGTGGTATTTGTGAGCCAGGGCATTGGCCACACCAGCCACCACC
TTCTGATAGGCAGCCTGCACCTGAGGAGTGAATTCTTTGCCAAAATGATGAGACAGCACAACAACCAGCA
CGTTGCCCAGGAGCTGTAGGAAAGAGAAGAAGGCATGAACATGGTTAGCAGAGGGGCCCGGTTTGGACTC
AGAGTATTTTATCCTCATCTCAAACAGTGTATATCATTGTAACCATAAAGAGAAAGGCAGGATGATGACC
AGGGTGTAGTTGTTTCTACCAATAAGAATATTTCCACGCCAGCCAGAATTTATATGCAGAAATATTCTAC
CTTATCATTTAATTATAACAATTGTTCTCTAAAACTGTGCTGAAGTACAATATAATATACCCTGATTGCC
TTGAAAAAAAAGTGATTAGAGAAAGTACTTACAATCTGACAAATAAACAAAAGTGAATTTAAAAATTCGT
TACAAATGCAAGCTAAAGTTTAACGAAAAAGTTACAGAAAATGAAAAGAAAATAAGAGGAGACAATGGTT
GTCAACAGAGTAGAAAGTGAAAGAAACAAAATTATCATGAGGGTCCATGGTGATACAAGGGACATCTTCC
CATTCTAAACAACACCCTGAAAACTTTGCCCCCTCCATATAACATGAATTTTACAATAGCGAAAAAGAAA
GAACAATCAAGGGTCCCCAAACTCACCCTGAAGTTCTCAGCTCTAGAGATATCGTCGAGGCCGCGCTAGC
GTTTAAACTGTCGACCTTAATTAAGAGATCTGCTCGAGGCGCGTCAGCTGACTAGAGGATCCCCGGGTAC
CGAGCTCGAATTCGGGGCCGCGGAGGCTGGATCGGTCCCGGTGTCTTCTATGGAGGTCAAAACAGCGTGG
ATGGCGTCTCCAGGCGATCTGACGGTTCACTAAACGAGCTCTGCTTATATAGGCCTCCCACCGTACACGC
CTACCTCGACCCGGGTACCGAGCTCGACTTTCACTTTTCTCTATCACTGATAGGGAGTGGTAAACTCGAC
TTTCACTTTTCTCTATCACTGATAGGGAGTGGTAAACTCGACTTTCACTTTTCTCTATCACTGATAGGGA
GTGGTAAACTCGACTTTCACTTTTCTCTATCACTGATAGGGAGTGGTAAACTCGACTTTCACTTTTCTCT
ATCACTGATAGGGAGTGGTAAACTCGACCTATATAAGCAGAGCTCGTTTAGTGAACCGTCAGATCGCCTG
GAGACGCCATCCACGCTGTTTTGACCTCCATAGAAGACACCGGGACCGATCCAGCCTCCGCGGCCCCGAA
TTCCTGCAGCGGCCGCTCTAGAACTAGTGGATCCCCGCGGATGGTGAGCAAGGGCGAGGAGCTGTTCACC
GGGGTGGTGCCCATCCTGGTCGAGCTGGACGGCGACGTAAACGGCCACAAGTTCAGCGTGTCCGGCGAGG
GCGAGGGCGATGCCACCTACGGCAAGCTGACCCTGAAGTTCATCTGCACCACCGGCAAGCTGCCCGTGCC
CTGGCCCACCCTCGTGACCACCCTGACCTACGGCGTGCAGTGCTTCAGCCGCTACCCCGACCACATGAAG
CAGCACGACTTCTTCAAGTCCGCCATGCCCGAAGGCTACGTCCAGGAGCGCACCATCTTCTTCAAGGACG
ACGGCAACTACAAGACCCGCGCCGAGGTGAAGTTCGAGGGCGACACCCTGGTGAACCGCATCGAGCTGAA
GGGCATCGACTTCAAGGAGGACGGCAACATCCTGGGGCACAAGCTGGAGTACAACTACAACAGCCACAAC
GTCTATATCATGGCCGACAAGCAGAAGAACGGCATCAAGGTGAACTTCAAGATCCGCCACAACATCGAGG
ACGGCAGCGTGCAGCTCGCCGACCACTACCAGCAGAACACCCCCATCGGCGACGGCCCCGTGCTGCTGCC
CGACAACCACTACCTGAGCACCCAGTCCGCCCTGAGCAAAGACCCCAACGAGAAGCGCGATCACATGGTC
CTGCTGGAGTTCGTGACCGCCGCCGGGATCACTCTCGGCATGGACGAGCTGTACAAGTAATGTGCGGATG
GAATTCGATATCAAGCTTGTCGACCTAGTTCTAGAGGATCCAGACATGATAAGATACATTGATGAGTTTG
GACAAACCACAACTAGAATGCAGTGAAAAAAATGCTTTATTTGTGAAATTTGTGATGCTATTGCTTTATT
TGTAACCATTATAAGCTGCAATAAACAAGTTAACAACAACAATTGCATTCATTTTATGTTTCAGGTTCAG
GGGGAGGTGTGGGAGGTTTTTTAAAGCAAGTAAAACCTCTACAAATGTGGTATGGCTGATTATGATCCTG
CAAGCCTCGTCGTCCTGGCCGGACCACGCTATCTGTGCAAGGTCCCCGGCCCCGGACGCGCGCTCCATGA
GCAGAGCGCCCGCCGCCGAGGCGAAGACTCGGGCGGCGCCCTGCCCGTCCCACCAGGTCAACAGGCGGTA
ACCGGCCTCTTCATCGGGAATGCGCGCGACCTTCAGCATCGCCGGCATGTCCCCCTGGCGGACGGGAAGT
ATCCAGCTCGACCAAGCTGGCCGCGTCGAGTGAAGACGAAAGGGCCTCGTGATACGCCTATTTTTATAGG
TTAATGTCATGATAATAATGGTTTCTTAGACGTCAGGTGGCACTTTTCGGGGAAATGTGCGCGGAACCCC
TATTTGTTTATTTTTCTAAATACATTCAAATATGTATCCGCTCATGAGACAATAACCCTGATAAATGCTT
CAATAATATTGAAAAAGGAAGAGTATGAGTATTCAACATTTCCGTGTCGCCCTTATTCCCTTTTTTGCGG
CATTTTGCCTTCCTGTTTTTGCTCACCCAGAAACGCTGGTGAAAGTAAAAGATGCTGAAGATCAGTTGGG
TGCACGAGTGGGTTACATCGAACTGGATCTCAACAGCGGTAAGATCCTTGAGAGTTTTCGCCCCGAAGAA
CGTTTTCCAATGATGAGCACTTTTAAAGTTCTGCTATGTGGCGCGGTATTATCCCGTGTTGACGCCGGGC
AAGAGCAACTCGGTCGCCGCATACACTATTCTCAGAATGACTTGGTTGAGTACTCACCAGTCACAGAAAA
GCATCTTACGGATGGCATGACAGTAAGAGAATTATGCAGTGCTGCCATAACCATGAGTGATAACACTGCG
GCCAACTTACTTCTGACAACGATCGGAGGACCGAAGGAGCTAACCGCTTTTTTGCACAACATGGGGGATC
ATGTAACTCGCCTTGATCGTTGGGAACCGGAGCTGAATGAAGCCATACCAAACGACGAGCGTGACACCAC
GATGCCTGTAGCAATGGCAACAACGTTGCGCAAACTATTAACTGGCGAACTACTTACTCTAGCTTCCCGG
CAACAATTAATAGACTGGATGGAGGCGGATAAAGTTGCAGGACCACTTCTGCGCTCGGCCCTTCCGGCTG
GCTGGTTTATTGCTGATAAATCTGGAGCCGGTGAGCGTGGGTCTCGCGGTATCATTGCAGCACTGGGGCC
AGATGGTAAGCCCTCCCGTATCGTAGTTATCTACACGACGGGGAGTCAGGCAACTATGGATGAACGAAAT
AGACAGATCGCTGAGATAGGTGCCTCACTGATTAAGCATTGGTAACTGTCAGACCAAGTTTACTCATATA
TACTTTAGATTGATTTAAAACTTCATTTTTAATTTAAAAGGATCTAGGTGAAGATCCTTTTTGATAATCT
CATGACCAAAATCCCTTAACGTGAGTTTTCGTTCCACTGAGCGTCAGACCCCGTAGAAAAGATCAAAGGA
TCTTCTTGAGATCCTTTTTTTCTGCGCGTAATCTGCTGCTTGCAAACAAAAAAACCACCGCTACCAGCGG
TGGTTTGTTTGCCGGATCAAGAGCTACCAACTCTTTTTCCGAAGGTAACTGGCTTCAGCAGAGCGCAGAT
ACCAAATACTGTTCTTCTAGTGTAGCCGTAGTTAGGCCACCACTTCAAGAACTCTGTAGCACCGCCTACA
TACCTCGCTCTGCTAATCCTGTTACCAGTGGCTGCTGCCAGTGGCGATAAGTCGTGTCTTACCGGGTTGG
ACTCAAGACGATAGTTACCGGATAAGGCGCAGCGGTCGGGCTGAACGGGGGGTTCGTGCACACAGCCCAG
CTTGGAGCGAACGACCTACACCGAACTGAGATACCTACAGCGTGAGCTATGAGAAAGCGCCACGCTTCCC
GAAGGGAGAAAGGCGGACAGGTATCCGGTAAGCGGCAGGGTCGGAACAGGAGAGCGCACGAGGGAGCTTC
CAGGGGGAAACGCCTGGTATCTTTATAGTCCTGTCGGGTTTCGCCACCTCTGACTTGAGCGTCGATTTTT
GTGATGCTCGTCAGGGGGGCGGAGCCTATGGAAAAACGCCAGCAACGCGGCCTTTTTACGGTTCCTGGCC
TTTTGCTGGCCTTTTGCTCACATGTTCTTTCCTGCGTTATCCCCTGATTCTGTGGATAACCGTATTACCG
CCTTTGAGTGAGCTGATACCGCTCGCCGCAGCCGAACGACCGAGCGCAGCGAGTCAGTGAGCGAGGAAGC
GGAAG
