>Addgene plasmid #202890 | Salsa-BC49-P1E1 | depositor partial sequence | sequence record 393763 | BC49
TGTGCGGATG
